Addgene plasmid #250112: pGEX-MUPP1-PDZ-10
Purpose: Bacterial expression of MUPP1 PDZ domain 10
Depositing lab: Mark Bedford. Depositing organization: University of Texas MD Anderson Cancer Center. Publication: PRMT5 C-terminal Phosphorylation Modulates a 14-3-3/PDZ Interaction Switch. Espejo AB, Gao G, Black K, Gayatri S, Veland N, Kim J, Chen T, Sudol M, Walker C, Bedford MT. J Biol Chem. 2017 Feb 10;292(6):2255-2265. doi: 10.1074/jbc.M116.760330. Epub 2016 Dec 28. PubMed 28031468.
Backbone
  Vector backbone: pGEX-4T-1
  Backbone size w/o insert (bp): 4900
  Vector type: Bacterial Expression
Growth in bacteria
  Bacterial resistance: Ampicillin, 100 μg/mL
  Growth temperature: 37°C
  Growth strain: DH5alpha
  Copy number: High Copy
Gene/Insert
  Gene/Insert name: MUPP1 (10/13)
  Species: M. musculus (mouse)
  Insert size (bp): 264
  Mutation: None
  Entrez Gene: Mpdz (a.k.a. B930003D11Rik, MUPP1)
  Cloning method: Restriction Enzyme; 5′ cloning site Unknown (unknown if destroyed)
Terms and licenses: Academic/Nonprofit Terms; Industry Terms: Not Available to Industry
Depositor comments: UniProt ID: Q8VBX6
How to cite: pGEX-MUPP1-PDZ-10 was a gift from Mark Bedford (Addgene plasmid # 250112 ; http://n2t.net/addgene:250112 ; RRID:Addgene_250112)
