[The description below was written by a language model from this plasmid's Addgene catalogue record and pLannotate feature annotations shown in this document.]
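Description:
pGEX-MUPP1-PDZ-10 is a bacterial expression plasmid built on the pGEX-4T-1 backbone for producing the tenth of the thirteen PDZ domains of mouse MUPP1 (multiple PDZ domain protein, gene Mpdz) as a glutathione S-transferase fusion in E. coli. The sequenced plasmid is about 5.2 kb. It replicates from a high-copy ColE1/pMB1-type origin and is selected with ampicillin through the β-lactamase gene (AmpR) driven by its own promoter. Short fragments annotated as RSF ori, bom, rop and yciV, together with a lac promoter/lacZα segment downstream of lacI, appear to be remnants of the backbone rather than functional payload elements.

The expression cassette consists of the hybrid tac promoter followed by a lac operator, driving the Schistosoma japonicum GST coding sequence. The roughly 260 bp MUPP1 fragment lies a short distance downstream on the same strand. The short gap is consistent with the linker region of the pGEX-4T series, which normally encodes a thrombin cleavage site, although that site is not annotated here. A plasmid-borne lacI gene with its own promoter supplies lac repressor, keeping the tac promoter off until it is induced with IPTG. The automated annotation matches the insert to the rat Mpdz protein, whereas the catalogue entry gives mouse as the species. This probably reflects high sequence conservation between the orthologues in the reference database. No mutations are recorded, and the cloning sites are listed as unknown.

The GST tag allows the domain to be purified and immobilised on glutathione resin. The associated publication concerns a phosphorylation-dependent switch between 14-3-3 and PDZ interactions at the PRMT5 C-terminus, so the construct is suited to in vitro binding assays, such as pull-downs or domain arrays, that test PDZ domain recognition of C-terminal peptide motifs.
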