Features (pLannotate 1.2.2; 18 found; start..end, strand, type, name):
      1..124     +  rep_origin     RSF ori (fragment): Plasmids containing the RSF 1030 origin of replication can be propagated in E. coli cells that contain additional plasmids with compatible origins.
    129..180     -  misc_feature   bom (fragment): basis of mobility region from pBR322
    187..264     +  promoter       lacI promoter: lacI
    265..1347    +  CDS            lacI: lac repressor; lacI; The lac repressor binds to the lac operator to inhibit transcription in E. coli. This inhibition can be relieved by adding lactose or isopropyl-β-D-thiogalactopyranoside (IPTG).
   1360..1381    +  protein_bind   CAP binding site: CAP binding activates transcription in the presence of cAMP. E. coli catabolite activator protein
   1396..1426    +  promoter       lac promoter: promoter for the E. coli lac operon
   1434..1450    +  protein_bind   lac operator: The lac repressor binds to the lac operator to inhibit transcription in E. coli. This inhibition can be relieved by adding lactose or isopropyl-β-D-thiogalactopyranoside (IPTG). lac repressor encoded by lacI
   1470..1643    +  CDS            lacZα: LacZα fragment of β-galactosidase; lacZ fragment
   1907..2023    -  CDS            yciV (fragment): RNAAM_ECOLI - Also known as trpH From Escherichia coli (strain K12).
   2099..2127    +  promoter       tac promoter: strong E. coli promoter; hybrid between the trp and lac UV5 promoters
   2135..2151    +  protein_bind   lac operator: The lac repressor binds to the lac operator to inhibit transcription in E. coli. This inhibition can be relieved by adding lactose or isopropyl-β-D-thiogalactopyranoside (IPTG). lac repressor encoded by lacI
   2174..2827    +  CDS            GST26_SCHJA: Experimental evidence at protein level: Swiss-Prot protein existence level 1. GST isoenzymes appear to play a central role in the parasite detoxification system. Other functions are also suspected including a role in increasing the solubility of haematin in the parasite gut. From Schistosoma japonicum (Blood fluke).
   2849..3103    +  CDS            Mpdz (fragment): MPDZ_RAT - Also known as Mupp1. Experimental evidence at protein level: Swiss-Prot protein existence level 1. Member of the NMDAR signaling complex that may play a role in control of AMPAR potentiation and synaptic plasticity in excitatory synapses (PubMed:15312654). Promotes clustering of HT2RC at the cell surface (PubMed:11150294). From Rattus norvegicus (Rat).
   3136..3175    +  CDS            rop (fragment): Rop protein, which maintains plasmids at low copy number; rop
   3277..3317    +  misc_feature   bom (fragment): basis of mobility region from pBR322
   3422..3526    +  promoter       AmpR promoter: bla
   3527..4387    +  CDS            AmpR: β-lactamase; bla; confers resistance to ampicillin, carbenicillin, and related antibiotics
   4558..5146    +  rep_origin     ori: high-copy-number ColE1/pMB1/pBR322/pUC origin of replication
>Addgene plasmid #250112 | pGEX-MUPP1-PDZ-10 | addgene full sequence | sequence record 498117 | Addgene NGS Result
ATGTTCTTTCCTGCGTTATCCCCTGATTCTGTGGATAACCGTATTACCGCCTTTGAGTGAGCTGATACCG
CTCGCCGCAGCCGAACGACCGAGCGCAGCGAGTCAGTGAGCGAGGAAGCGGAAGAGCGCCTGATGCGGTA
TTTTCTCCTTACGCATCTGTGCGGTATTTCACACCGCATAAATTCCGACACCATCGAATGGCGCAAAACC
TTTCGCGGTATGGCATGATAGCGCCCGGAAGAGAGTCAATTCAGGGTGGTGAATGTGAAACCAGTAACGT
TATACGATGTCGCAGAGTATGCCGGTGTCTCTTATCAGACCGTTTCCCGCGTGGTGAACCAGGCCAGCCA
CGTTTCTGCGAAAACGCGGGAAAAAGTGGAAGCGGCGATGGCGGAGCTGAATTACATTCCCAACCGCGTG
GCACAACAACTGGCGGGCAAACAGTCGTTGCTGATTGGCGTTGCCACCTCCAGTCTGGCCCTGCACGCGC
CGTCGCAAATTGTCGCGGCGATTAAATCTCGCGCCGATCAACTGGGTGCCAGCGTGGTGGTGTCGATGGT
AGAACGAAGCGGCGTCGAAGCCTGTAAAGCGGCGGTGCACAATCTTCTCGCGCAACGCGTCAGTGGGCTG
ATCATTAACTATCCGCTGGATGACCAGGATGCCATTGCTGTGGAAGCTGCCTGCACTAATGTTCCGGCGT
TATTTCTTGATGTCTCTGACCAGACACCCATCAACAGTATTATTTTCTCCCATGAAGACGGTACGCGACT
GGGCGTGGAGCATCTGGTCGCATTGGGTCACCAGCAAATCGCGCTGTTAGCGGGCCCATTAAGTTCTGTC
TCGGCGCGTCTGCGTCTGGCTGGCTGGCATAAATATCTCACTCGCAATCAAATTCAGCCGATAGCGGAAC
GGGAAGGCGACTGGAGTGCCATGTCCGGTTTTCAACAAACCATGCAAATGCTGAATGAGGGCATCGTTCC
CACTGCGATGCTGGTTGCCAACGATCAGATGGCGCTGGGCGCAATGCGCGCCATTACCGAGTCCGGGCTG
CGCGTTGGTGCGGATATCTCGGTAGTGGGATACGACGATACCGAAGACAGCTCATGTTATATCCCGCCGT
TAACCACCATCAAACAGGATTTTCGCCTGCTGGGGCAAACCAGCGTGGACCGCTTGCTGCAACTCTCTCA
GGGCCAGGCGGTGAAGGGCAATCAGCTGTTGCCCGTCTCACTGGTGAAAAGAAAAACCACCCTGGCGCCC
AATACGCAAACCGCCTCTCCCCGCGCGTTGGCCGATTCATTAATGCAGCTGGCACGACAGGTTTCCCGAC
TGGAAAGCGGGCAGTGAGCGCAACGCAATTAATGTAAGTTAGCTCACTCATTAGGCACCCCAGGCTTTAC
ACTTTATGCTTCCGGCTCGTATGTTGTGTGGAATTGTGAGCGGATAACAATTTCACACAGGAAACAGCTA
TGACCATGATTACGGATTCACTGGCCGTCGTTTTACAACGTCGTGACTGGGAAAACCCTGGCGTTACCCA
ACTTAATCGCCTTGCAGCACATCCCCCTTTCGCCAGCTGGCGTAATAGCGAAGAGGCCCGCACCGATCGC
CCTTCCCAACAGTTGCGCAGCCTGAATGGCGAATGGCGCTTTGCCTGGTTTCCGGCACCAGAAGCGGTGC
CGGAAAGCTGGCTGGAGTGCGATCTTCCTGAGGCCGATACTGTCGTCGTCCCCTCAAACTGGCAGATGCA
CGGTTACGATGCGCCCATCTACACCAACGTGACCTATCCCATTACGGTCAATCCGCCGTTTGTTCCCACG
GAGAATCCGACGGGTTGTTACTCGCTCACATTTAATGTTGATGAAAGCTGGCTACAGGAAGGCCAGACGC
GAATTATTTTTGATGGCGTTGGAATTAGCTTATCGACTGCACGGTGCACCAATGCTTCTGGCGTCAGGCA
GCCATCGGAAGCTGTGGTATGGCTGTGCAGGTCGTAAATCACTGCATAATTCGTGTCGCTCAAGGCGCAC
TCCCGTTCTGGATAATGTTTTTTGCGCCGACATCATAACGGTTCTGGCAAATATTCTGAAATGAGCTGTT
GACAATTAATCATCGGCTCGTATAATGTGTGGAATTGTGAGCGGATAACAATTTCACACAGGAAACAGTA
TTCATGTCCCCTATACTAGGTTATTGGAAAATTAAGGGCCTTGTGCAACCCACTCGACTTCTTTTGGAAT
ATCTTGAAGAAAAATATGAAGAGCATTTGTATGAGCGCGATGAAGGTGATAAATGGCGAAACAAAAAGTT
TGAATTGGGTTTGGAGTTTCCCAATCTTCCTTATTATATTGATGGTGATGTTAAATTAACACAGTCTATG
GCCATCATACGTTATATAGCTGACAAGCACAACATGTTGGGTGGTTGTCCAAAAGAGCGTGCAGAGATTT
CAATGCTTGAAGGAGCGGTTTTGGATATTAGATACGGTGTTTCGAGAATTGCATATAGTAAAGACTTTGA
AACTCTCAAAGTTGATTTTCTTAGCAAGCTACCTGAAATGCTGAAAATGTTCGAAGATCGTTTATGTCAT
AAAACATATTTAAATGGTGATCATGTAACCCATCCTGACTTCATGTTGTATGACGCTCTTGATGTTGTTT
TATACATGGACCCAATGTGCCTGGATGCGTTCCCAAAATTAGTTTGTTTTAAAAAACGTATTGAAGCTAT
CCCACAAATTGATAAGTACTTGAAATCCAGCAAGTATATAGCATGGCCTTTGCAGGGCTGGCAAGCCACG
TTTGGTGGTGGCGACCATCCTCCAAAATCGGATCTGGTTCCGCGTGGATCCACCATCGAAATCTCAAAAG
GTCAGACGGGCCTGGGTTTAAGTATTGTTGGCGGCTCTGATACACTGTTAGGCGCAATTATCATTCATGA
AGTGTATGAAGAAGGTGCCGCTTGCAAAGATGGTCGTCTGTGGGCCGGGGACCAGATCCTGGAAGTTAAT
GGCATTGATCTGAGAAAAGCAACGCATGATGAAGCTATTAATGTGCTGCGCCAGACACCACAGCGTGTTC
GTCTGACCTTATATCGCGATGAACTCGAGCGGCCGCATCGTGACTGACTGACGATCTGCCTCGCGCGTTT
CGGTGATGACGGTGAAAACCTCTGACACATGCAGCTCCCGGAGACGGTCACAGCTTGTCTGTAAGCGGAT
GCCGGGAGCAGACAAGCCCGTCAGGGCGCGTCAGCGGGTGTTGGCGGGTGTCGGGGCGCAGCCATGACCC
AGTCACGTAGCGATAGCGGAGTGTATAATTCTTGAAGACGAAAGGGCCTCGTGATACGCCTATTTTTATA
GGTTAATGTCATGATAATAATGGTTTCTTAGACGTCAGGTGGCACTTTTCGGGGAAATGTGCGCGGAACC
CCTATTTGTTTATTTTTCTAAATACATTCAAATATGTATCCGCTCATGAGACAATAACCCTGATAAATGC
TTCAATAATATTGAAAAAGGAAGAGTATGAGTATTCAACATTTCCGTGTCGCCCTTATTCCCTTTTTTGC
GGCATTTTGCCTTCCTGTTTTTGCTCACCCAGAAACGCTGGTGAAAGTAAAAGATGCTGAAGATCAGTTG
GGTGCACGAGTGGGTTACATCGAACTGGATCTCAACAGCGGTAAGATCCTTGAGAGTTTTCGCCCCGAAG
AACGTTTTCCAATGATGAGCACTTTTAAAGTTCTGCTATGTGGCGCGGTATTATCCCGTGTTGACGCCGG
GCAAGAGCAACTCGGTCGCCGCATACACTATTCTCAGAATGACTTGGTTGAGTACTCACCAGTCACAGAA
AAGCATCTTACGGATGGCATGACAGTAAGAGAATTATGCAGTGCTGCCATAACCATGAGTGATAACACTG
CGGCCAACTTACTTCTGACAACGATCGGAGGACCGAAGGAGCTAACCGCTTTTTTGCACAACATGGGGGA
TCATGTAACTCGCCTTGATCGTTGGGAACCGGAGCTGAATGAAGCCATACCAAACGACGAGCGTGACACC
ACGATGCCTGCAGCAATGGCAACAACGTTGCGCAAACTATTAACTGGCGAACTACTTACTCTAGCTTCCC
GGCAACAATTAATAGACTGGATGGAGGCGGATAAAGTTGCAGGACCACTTCTGCGCTCGGCCCTTCCGGC
TGGCTGGTTTATTGCTGATAAATCTGGAGCCGGTGAGCGTGGGTCTCGCGGTATCATTGCAGCACTGGGG
CCAGATGGTAAGCCCTCCCGTATCGTAGTTATCTACACGACGGGGAGTCAGGCAACTATGGATGAACGAA
ATAGACAGATCGCTGAGATAGGTGCCTCACTGATTAAGCATTGGTAACTGTCAGACCAAGTTTACTCATA
TATACTTTAGATTGATTTAAAACTTCATTTTTAATTTAAAAGGATCTAGGTGAAGATCCTTTTTGATAAT
CTCATGACCAAAATCCCTTAACGTGAGTTTTCGTTCCACTGAGCGTCAGACCCCGTAGAAAAGATCAAAG
GATCTTCTTGAGATCCTTTTTTTCTGCGCGTAATCTGCTGCTTGCAAACAAAAAAACCACCGCTACCAGC
GGTGGTTTGTTTGCCGGATCAAGAGCTACCAACTCTTTTTCCGAAGGTAACTGGCTTCAGCAGAGCGCAG
ATACCAAATACTGTCCTTCTAGTGTAGCCGTAGTTAGGCCACCACTTCAAGAACTCTGTAGCACCGCCTA
CATACCTCGCTCTGCTAATCCTGTTACCAGTGGCTGCTGCCAGTGGCGATAAGTCGTGTCTTACCGGGTT
GGACTCAAGACGATAGTTACCGGATAAGGCGCAGCGGTCGGGCTGAACGGGGGGTTCGTGCACACAGCCC
AGCTTGGAGCGAACGACCTACACCGAACTGAGATACCTACAGCGTGAGCTATGAGAAAGCGCCACGCTTC
CCGAAGGGAGAAAGGCGGACAGGTATCCGGTAAGCGGCAGGGTCGGAACAGGAGAGCGCACGAGGGAGCT
TCCAGGGGGAAACGCCTGGTATCTTTATAGTCCTGTCGGGTTTCGCCACCTCTGACTTGAGCGTCGATTT
TTGTGATGCTCGTCAGGGGGGCGGAGCCTATGGAAAAACGCCAGCAACGCGGCCTTTTTACGGTTCCTGG
CCTTTTGCTGGCCTTTTGCTCAC
